Addgene plasmid #68639: pMpGWB311
Purpose: (Empty Backbone) Gateway binary vector designed for transgenic research with Marchantia polymorpha as well as other plants
Depositing lab: Takayuki Kohchi. Depositing organization: Kyoto University, Graduate School of Biostudies. Publication: Development of Gateway Binary Vector Series with Four Different Selection Markers for the Liverwort Marchantia polymorpha. Ishizaki K, Nishihama R, Ueda M, Inoue K, Ishida S, Nishimura Y, Shikanai T, Kohchi T. PLoS One. 2015 Sep 25;10(9):e0138876. doi: 10.1371/journal.pone.0138876. eCollection 2015. PONE-D-15-25288 PubMed 26406247.
Backbone
  Vector backbone: pMpGWB300
  Backbone manufacturer: Kohchi Lab., Kyoto University
  Backbone size (bp): 10455
  Modifications to backbone: CaMV 35S promoter and 3xFLAG coding sequence are cloned upstream and downstream of the Gateway cassette, respectively.
  Vector type: Plant Expression
  Promoter: Cauliflower mosaic virus 35S promoter
  Selectable markers: Chlorsulfuron
  Tag / fusion protein: 3xFLAG (C terminal on insert)
Growth in bacteria
  Bacterial resistance: Chloramphenicol and Spectinomycin, 25 & 50 μg/mL
  Growth temperature: 37°C
  Growth strain: DB3.1
  Copy number: High Copy
Gene/Insert
  Cloning method: Gateway Cloning
Resource information
  A portion of this plasmid was derived from a plasmid made by: The Gateway cassette was provided by Tsuyoshi Nakagawa at Shimane University, Japan.
Terms and licenses: Academic/Nonprofit Terms; Industry Terms: Not Available to Industry
How to cite: pMpGWB311 was a gift from Takayuki Kohchi (Addgene plasmid # 68639 ; http://n2t.net/addgene:68639 ; RRID:Addgene_68639)
