[The description below was written by a language model from this plasmid's Addgene catalogue record and pLannotate feature annotations shown in this document.]
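Description:
pMpGWB311 is an empty Gateway destination binary vector for Agrobacterium-mediated plant transformation, built on the pMpGWB300 backbone and designed mainly for the liverwort Marchantia polymorpha, though it is also usable in other plants. The depositor's full sequence is about 13.1 kb. Outside the T-DNA, the plasmid carries a high-copy ColE1/pUC-type origin with the pBR322 bom region for propagation in E. coli. It also carries the pVS1 oriV, RepA and StaA functions, which support replication and stable maintenance in Agrobacterium. An aadA gene provides bacterial spectinomycin selection. Because the unrecombined Gateway cassette contains the ccdB gyrase toxin and a chloramphenicol resistance gene, the empty vector is maintained in a ccdB-tolerant strain (DB3.1) under chloramphenicol and spectinomycin.

Two plant expression units lie between the nopaline-type right and left T-DNA border repeats. In the first, a CaMV 35S promoter drives an attR1–CmR–ccdB–attR2 cassette, followed by a 3xFLAG coding sequence and the NOS terminator. An LR reaction with an entry clone replaces the cassette with the gene of interest, which removes ccdB and so counter-selects non-recombinant plasmids in standard E. coli. An in-frame open reading frame lacking a stop codon is then expressed constitutively as a C-terminal 3xFLAG fusion. The second unit, in the opposite orientation, is the plant selectable marker. An enhanced (duplicated-enhancer) 35S promoter drives an acetolactate synthase gene, annotated by similarity to tobacco SURB, with a CaMV poly(A) signal. This unit confers chlorsulfuron resistance on transformants. The vector suits overexpression of epitope-tagged proteins for detection or immunoprecipitation. Its chlorsulfuron marker is one of four selection markers in the vector series.
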