Features (pLannotate 1.2.2; 30 found; start..end, strand, type, name):
     54..78      -  misc_feature   RB T-DNA repeat: right border repeat from nopaline C58 T-DNA
    144..298     -  CDS            lacZα (fragment): LacZα fragment of β-galactosidase; lacZ fragment
    301..321     -  misc_feature   MCS (fragment): pUC18/19 multiple cloning site
    812..1153    +  promoter       CaMV 35S promoter: strong constitutive promoter from cauliflower mosaic virus
   1179..1303    +  protein_bind   attR1: mutant version of attR; recombination site for the Gateway® LR reaction LR Clonase™
   1340..1370    +  promoter       lac UV5 promoter: E. coli lac promoter with an "up" mutation
   1394..1423    +  promoter       cat promoter (fragment): promoter of the E. coli cat gene encoding chloramphenicol acetyltransferase
   1424..2083    +  CDS            CmR: chloramphenicol acetyltransferase; cat; confers resistance to chloramphenicol
   2262..2420    +  CDS            ccdA (fragment): CCDA_ECO57 - Also known as H, letA. Experimental evidence at protein level: Swiss-Prot protein existence level 1. Antitoxin component of a type II toxin-antitoxin (TA) system which inhibits the post-segregational killing (PSK) of plasmid-free cells, also referred to as a plasmid addiction system. Binds to and blocks the activity of CcdB; will also remove bound CcdB protein from the CcdB-GyrA complex by forming a CcdA-CcdB complex, a process termed rejuvenation. Functions as a transcriptional corepressor for the ccdAB operon, repression also requires CcdB (By similarity). From Escherichia coli
   2425..2730    +  CDS            ccdB: CcdB, a bacterial toxin that poisons DNA gyrase; ccdB; Plasmids containing the ccdB gene cannot be propagated in standard E. coli strains.
   2771..2895    -  protein_bind   attR2: mutant version of attR; recombination site for the Gateway® LR reaction LR Clonase™
   2906..2971    +  CDS            3xFLAG: three tandem FLAG® epitope tags, followed by an enterokinase cleavage site
   2990..3242    +  terminator     NOS terminator: nopaline synthase terminator and poly(A) signal
   3298..3320    -  protein_bind   lac operator (fragment): The lac repressor binds to the lac operator to inhibit transcription in E. coli. This inhibition can be relieved by adding lactose or isopropyl-β-D-thiogalactopyranoside (IPTG). lac repressor encoded by lacI
   3324..3354    -  promoter       lac promoter: promoter for the E. coli lac operon
   3369..3390    -  protein_bind   CAP binding site: CAP binding activates transcription in the presence of cAMP. E. coli catabolite activator protein
   3475..3650    -  polyA_signal   CaMV poly(A) signal: cauliflower mosaic virus polyadenylation signal
   3661..5406    -  CDS            ALS SURB (fragment): ILVB2_TOBAC - Experimental evidence at protein level: Swiss-Prot protein existence level 1. From Nicotiana tabacum (Common tobacco).
   5734..6410    -  promoter       CaMV 35S promoter (enhanced): cauliflower mosaic virus 35S promoter with a duplicated enhancer region
   6605..6629    -  misc_feature   LB T-DNA repeat: left border repeat from nopaline C58 T-DNA
   6888..6911    +  promoter       Pc promoter (fragment): intI1 (promoter lies within the coding sequence); class 1 integron promoter
   7087..7143    +  CDS            GmR (fragment): gentamycin acetyltransferase; aacC1; confers resistance to gentamycin
   7154..7941    +  CDS            SmR (fragment): aminoglycoside adenylyltransferase (Murphy, 1985); aadA; confers resistance to spectinomycin and streptomycin
   8187..8775    +  rep_origin     ori: high-copy-number ColE1/pMB1/pBR322/pUC origin of replication
   8961..9101    -  misc_feature   bom: basis of mobility region from pBR322
   9203..9242    -  CDS            rop (fragment): Rop protein, which maintains plasmids at low copy number; rop
   9445..9639    -  rep_origin     pVS1 oriV: origin of replication for the Pseudomonas plasmid pVS1 (Heeb et al., 2000)
   9705..10778   -  CDS            pVS1 RepA: replication protein from the Pseudomonas plasmid pVS1 (Heeb et al., 2000)
  11207..11836   -  CDS            pVS1 StaA: stability protein from the Pseudomonas plasmid pVS1 (Heeb et al., 2000)
  12396..12797   -  CDS            Y4CG_SINFN (fragment): Protein inferred from homology: Swiss-Prot protein existence level 3. From Sinorhizobium fredii (strain NBRC 101917 / NGR234).
>Addgene plasmid #68639 | pMpGWB311 | depositor full sequence | sequence record 121627 | pMpGWB311 sequence 13083 bps
TTTCACGCCCTTTTAAATATCCGATTATTCTAATAAACGCTCTTTTCTCTTAGGTTTACCCGCCAATATA
TCCTGTCAAACACTGATAGTTTAAACTGAAGGCGGGAAACGACAATCTGATCCAAGCTCAAGCTGCTCTA
GCATTCGCCATTCAGGCTGCGCAACTGTTGGGAAGGGCGATCGGTGCGGGCCTCTTCGCTATTACGCCAG
CTGGCGAAAGGGGGATGTGCTGCAAGGCGATTAAGTTGGGTAACGCCAGGGTTTTCCCAGTCACGACGTT
GTAAAACGACGGCCAGTGCCAAGCTTGCATGCCTGCAGGTCCCCAGATTAGCCTTTTCAATTTCAGAAAG
AATGCTAACCCACAGATGGTTAGAGAGGCTTACGCAGCAGGTCTCATCAAGACGATCTACCCGAGCAATA
ATCTCCAGGAAATCAAATACCTTCCCAAGAAGGTTAAAGATGCAGTCAAAAGATTCAGGACTAACTGCAT
CAAGAACACAGAGAAAGATATATTTCTCAAGATCAGAAGTACTATTCCAGTATGGACGATTCAAGGCTTG
CTTCACAAACCAAGGCAAGTAATAGAGATTGGAGTCTCTAAAAAGGTAGTTCCCACTGAATCAAAGGCCA
TGGAGTCAAAGATTCAAATAGAGGACCTAACAGAACTCGCCGTAAAGACTGGCGAACAGTTCATACAGAG
TCTCTTACGACTCAATGACAAGAAGAAAATCTTCGTCAACATGGTGGAGCACGACACACTTGTCTACTCC
AAAAATATCAAAGATACAGTCTCAGAAGACCAAAGGGCAATTGAGACTTTTCAACAAAGGGTAATATCCG
GAAACCTCCTCGGATTCCATTGCCCAGCTATCTGTCACTTTATTGTGAAGATAGTGGAAAAGGAAGGTGG
CTCCTACAAATGCCATCATTGCGATAAAGGAAAGGCCATCGTTGAAGATGCCTCTGCCGACAGTGGTCCC
AAAGATGGACCCCCACCCACGAGGAGCATCGTGGAAAAAGAAGACGTTCCAACCACGTCTTCAAAGCAAG
TGGATTGATGTGATATCTCCACTGACGTAAGGGATGACGCACAATCCCACTATCCTTCGCAAGACCCTTC
CTCTATATAAGGAAGTTCATTTCATTTGGAGAGAACACGGGGGACTCTAGAGTTATCAACAAGTTTGTAC
AAAAAAGCTGAACGAGAAACGTAAAATGATATAAATATCAATATATTAAATTAGATTTTGCATAAAAAAC
AGACTACATAATACTGTAAAACACAACATATCCAGTCACTATGGCGGCCCCTCGAGGGGCCGCATTAGGC
ACCCCAGGCTTTACACTTTATGCTTCCGGCTCGTATAATGTGTGGATTTTGAGTTAGGATCCGTCGAGAT
TTTCAGGAGCTAAGGAAGCTAAAATGGAGAAAAAAATCACTGGATATACCACCGTTGATATATCCCAATG
GCATCGTAAAGAACATTTTGAGGCATTTCAGTCAGTTGCTCAATGTACCTATAACCAGACCGTTCAGCTG
GATATTACGGCCTTTTTAAAGACCGTAAAGAAAAATAAGCACAAGTTTTATCCGGCCTTTATTCACATTC
TTGCCCGCCTGATGAATGCTCATCCGGAATTCCGTATGGCAATGAAAGACGGTGAGCTGGTGATATGGGA
TAGTGTTCACCCTTGTTACACCGTTTTCCATGAGCAAACTGAAACGTTTTCATCGCTCTGGAGTGAATAC
CACGACGATTTCCGGCAGTTTCTACACATATATTCGCAAGATGTGGCGTGTTACGGTGAAAACCTGGCCT
ATTTCCCTAAAGGGTTTATTGAGAATATGTTTTTCGTCTCAGCCAATCCCTGGGTGAGTTTCACCAGTTT
TGATTTAAACGTGGCCAATATGGACAACTTCTTCGCCCCCGTTTTCACCATGGGCAAATATTATACGCAA
GGCGACAAGGTGCTGATGCCGCTGGCGATTCAGGTTCATCATGCCGTTTGTGATGGCTTCCATGTCGGCA
GAATGCTTAATGAATTACAACAGTACTGCGATGAGTGGCAGGGCGGGGCGTAAAGATCTGGATCCGGCTT
ACTAAAAGCCAGATAACAGTATGCGTATTTGCGCGCTGATTTTTGCGGTATAAGAATATATACTGATATG
TATACCCGAAGTATGTCAAAAAGAGGTATGCTATGAAGCAGCGTATTACAGTGACAGTTGACAGCGACAG
CTATCAGTTGCTCAAGGCATATATGATGTCAATATCTCCGGTCTGGTAAGCACAACCATGCAGAATGAAG
CCCGTCGTCTGCGTGCCGAACGCTGGAAAGCGGAAAATCAGGAAGGGATGGCTGAGGTCGCCCGGTTTAT
TGAAATGAACGGCTCTTTTGCTGACGAGAACAGGGGCTGGTGAAATGCAGTTTAAGGTTTACACCTATAA
AAGAGAGAGCCGTTATCGTCTGTTTGTGGATGTACAGAGTGATATTATTGACACGCCCGGGCGACGGATG
GTGATCCCCCTGGCCAGTGCACGTCTGCTGTCAGATAAAGTCCCCCGTGAACTTTACCCGGTGGTGCATA
TCGGGGATGAAAGCTGGCGCATGATGACCACCGATATGGCCAGTGTGCCGGTCTCCGTTATCGGGGAAGA
AGTGGCTGATCTCAGCCACCGCGAAAATGACATCAAAAACGCCATTAACCTGATGTTCTGGGGAATATAA
ATGTCAGGCTCCCTTATACACAGCCAGTCTGCAGGTCGACCATAGTGACTGGATATGTTGTGTTTTACAG
TATTATGTAGTCTGTTTTTTATGCAAAATCTAATTTAATATATTGATATTTATATCATTTTACGTTTCTC
GTTCAGCTTTCTTGTACAAAGTGGTTGATAACAGCGACTACAAAGACCATGACGGTGATTATAAAGATCA
TGACATCGACTACAAGGATGACGATGACAAGTAGAGCTCGAATTTCCCCGATCGTTCAAACATTTGGCAA
TAAAGTTTCTTAAGATTGAATCCTGTTGCCGGTCTTGCGATGATTATCATATAATTTCTGTTGAATTACG
TTAAGCATGTAATAATTAACATGTAATGCATGACGTTATTTATGAGATGGGTTTTTATGATTAGAGTCCC
GCAATTATACATTTAATACGCGATAGAAAACAAAATATAGCGCGCAAACTAGGATAAATTATCGCGCGCG
GTGTCATCTATGTTACTAGATCGGGAATTGGTTCCGGAACCAATTCGTAATCATGGTCATAGCTGTTTCC
TGTGTGAAATTGTTATCCGCTCACAATTCCACACAACATACGAGCCGGAAGCATAAAGTGTAAAGCCTGG
GGTGCCTAATGAGTGAGCTAACTCACATTAGGCTGAATTAGGCGCGCCTATTTCTGAATTCAACACATTG
CGGACGTTTTTAATGTACTGAATTAACGCCGAATTAATTCGGGGGATCTGGATTTTAGTACTGGATTTTG
GTTTTAGGAATTAGAAATTTTATTGATAGAAGTATTTTACAAATACAAATACATACTAAGGGTTTCTTAT
ATGCTCAACACATGAGCGAAACCCTATAGGAACCCTAAATTCCCTTATCTGGGAACTACTCACACATTAT
TATGGAGAAACTCGAAGTTAGTATATAGTCCTTCCATCACCCTCTGTGATAATCTCCTTAAAACTTGCTC
CCCCAGGAATCATAGGCAGAACGTGCTCCTGGTGGGGAACTATCACATCCAGTAAATAAGGACCGGGAGA
ATCTAGCATAGTTTGAATTGCTGCTCTTAGTTCATCCTTCTTCACCACACGCGCATTTGGCACCTTGAAA
CCGTCTGCAACTGTACAGAAGTCGGGGTAGATCTGCTCCTCGTGATCTGGATCACCTAAGTAAGTATGTG
CTCTGTTGGCCTTGTAGAATCTATCCTCCAATTGTACGACCATTCCTAGATGTTGGTTGTTTAAGATCAT
GATCTTCACGGGTAACTTCTCCACAAAAATTGTAGCCAACTCCTGTACGTTCATCACAAAGCTACCATCG
CCATCGATGTCGATCACAGGAATATCTGGTTGAGTTGCGGCAGCCCCCAAAGCAGAAGGAAGTCCGAATC
CCATGGCTCCAAGACCTCCAGATGTCAACCAACGCCGCGGTTCGTTGTACTTGAACCACTGGGCTGCCCA
CATTTGATGTTGGCCAACACCAGTAGATATGATGGCATTTCCACCAGTGAGTTCGTACAGCGTCTGTATG
GCAGATTGAGGAGCAATGGCATCCTCGAATACGGGAAACTTCATTGGCCATTTCTGCTTTTGTTCTTCTA
GTTCTGCCACCCAGTTGGAGAAGTCGAAAGTCCTCTTTTGACTCTTCAAGAGGGCATTGATTTCACTTAG
CGCAGGTTTCACATCAGCACACATGGACACATGGGGCTGTTTGTTCTTTCCAATTTCAGCAGGGTCAATA
TCGATATGAACGATGCTGGACCTGCTAGCAAAAGTCTCCAGTTTACCAGTCACTCGATCGTCGAAACGCA
CTCCAAATGCCAACAACAGATCTGCTTGGTCCACGGCGTAGTTGGCGTAAACAGTTCCATGCATTCCAAG
CATTTTCAAACTTAATGGATCAGACTCGGGATACGCTCCCAAACCCATTAAAGTCGATGTGATAGGAATT
CCGGTAAGCTCGACAAATTCCCTCAACTCTTCGCTGGCGTGATTGCAACCTCCTCCAGAATACACTACAG
GCTTCTTAGAACTAGAAATGAGTCTTATAATCTGCTCGATTAACGTTGGTTCCGGTGGCCGAGGCAGTCG
TTGTAAGTAGCCCTTCAGTTGCATTGGCTGAGACCAATCTGGAATAGCCATTTGCTGTTGCACGTCCTTG
GGAATATCTACCAAGACTGGGCCCGGCCTACCTGAAGCTGCCAAAAAGAAAGCCTCCCTGATTACGCGAG
GGATGTCATCAATGTTCATAACAAGGTAATTGTGCTTGGTGATCGATCTCGTAACCTCCACAATTGGAGT
TTCTTGAAAAGCATCGGTACCAATCATCCTACTGGATACTTGACCTGTAATGGCCACTAGTGGCACACTG
TCCAAGAGGGCATCAGCGAGCCCGGTAACAAGATTGGTCGCTCCAGGACCGGATGTGGCTATACAAACCC
CTACTCGTCCAGACGATTTAGCATAACCTTCAGCAGCGAAAATCTCCCCCTGCTCGTGGCGACAGAGAAT
GTTGCGGATGCTGCTGGAACGTGTAAGAGCCTGGTGAATCTCCATAGACGCTCCGCCGGGATAAGCGAAC
ACCGTTCTAATCCCTTCTCGCTCAAGAGCCTCCACCAAAATGTCGGCTCCTTTGCGGGGCTCGTCATCCT
TGTAGCGAGACTGAAAGTCGGACGGGGTTGGTGCAACGAGTGACTTCCCGCTGCTAAGCCGTGGTCCACT
CACATCGACTGCAGACTGGATCTTCTCGCTAACAGCTTGGGCTTTCACTTCCAGTGAACGCTCAGTCTTC
CGAGAGGTGTTGTATGCATGTCCCCTCAGAGCGGCTCCCGAGAAGAAACCACTCCTCACCTTTAGCTCTT
TAGCTCCCTTGCAACAAGACCTTGCCGATGGCTGCACCTTCTCCAGGCTCGCTATGCTCAAAGGCACAGC
TGCGCATCCACTAATTGACGCCATGCTCGAGAGAGATAGATTTGTAGAGAGAGACTGGTGATTTCAGCGT
GTCCTCTCCAAATGAAATGAACTTCCTTATATAGAGGAAGGGTCTTGCGAAGGATAGTGGGATTGTGCGT
CATCCCTTACGTCAGTGGAGATATCACATCAATCCACTTGCTTTGAAGACGTGGTTGGAACGTCTTCTTT
TTCCACGATGCTCCTCGTGGGTGGGGGTCCATCTTTGGGACCACTGTCGGCAGAGGCATCTTGAACGATA
GCCTTTCCTTTATCGCAATTATGGCATTTGTAGGTGCCACCTTCCTTTTCTACTGTCCTTTTGATGAAGT
GACAGATAGCTGGGCAATGGAATCCGAGGAGGTTTCCCGATATTACCCTTTGTTGAAAAGTCTCAATAGC
CCTTTGGTCTTCTGAGACTGTATCTTTGATATTCTTGGAGTAGACGAGAGTGTCGTGCTCCACCATGTTC
ACATCAATCCACTTGCTTTGAAGACGTGGTTGGAACGTCTTCTTTTTCCACGATGCTCCTCGTGGGTGGG
GGTCCATCTTTGGGACCACTGTCGGCAGAGGCATCTTGAACGATAGCCTTTCCTTTATCGCAATGATGGC
ATTTGTAGGTGCCACCTTCCTTTTCTACTGTCCTTTTGATGAAGTGACAGATAGCTGGGCAATGGAATCC
GAGGAGGTTTCCCGATATTACCCTTTGTTGAAAAGTCTCAATAGCCCTTTGGTCTTCTGAGACTGTATCT
TTGATATTCTTGGAGTAGACGAGAGTGTCGTGCTCCACCATGTTGGCAAGCTGCTCTAGCCAATACGCAA
ACCGAATTCAGAAATAAATTCAGCCTAATTCGGCGTTAATTCAGTACATTAAAAACGTCCGCAATGTGTT
ATTAAGTTGTCTAAGCGTCAATTTGTTTACACCACAATATATCCTGCCACCAGCCAGCCAACAGCTCCCC
GACCGGCAGCTCGGCACAAAATCACCACTCGATACAGGCAGCCCATCAGTCCGGGACGGCGTCAGCGGGA
GAGCCGTTGTAAGGCGGCAGACTTTGCTCATGTTACCGATGCTATTCGGAAGAACGGCAACTAAGCTGCC
GGGTTTGAAACACGGATGATCTCGCGGAGGGTAGCATGTTGATTGTAACGATGACAGAGCGTTGCTGCCT
GTGATCAATTCGGGCACGAACCCAGTGGACATAAGCCTGTTCGGTTCGTAAGCTGTAATGCAAGTAGCGT
ATGCGCTCACGCAACTGGTCCAGAACCTTGACCGAACGCAGCGGTGGTAACGGCGCAGTGGCGGTTTTCA
TGGCTTGTTATGACTGTTTTTTTGGGGTACAGTCTATGCCTCGGGCATCCAAGCAGCAAGCGCGTTACGC
CGTGGGTCGATGTTTGATGTTATGGAGCAGCAACGATGTTACGCAGCAGGGCAGTCGCCCTAAAACAAAG
TTAAACATCATGGGGGAAGCGGTGATCGCCGAAGTATCGACTCAACTATCAGAGGTAGTTGGCGTCATCG
AGCGCCATCTCGAACCGACGTTGCTGGCCGTACATTTGTACGGCTCCGCAGTGGATGGCGGCCTGAAGCC
ACACAGTGATATTGATTTGCTGGTTACGGTGACCGTAAGGCTTGATGAAACAACGCGGCGAGCTTTGATC
AACGACCTTTTGGAAACTTCGGCTTCCCCTGGAGAGAGCGAGATTCTCCGCGCTGTAGAAGTCACCATTG
TTGTGCACGACGACATCATTCCGTGGCGTTATCCAGCTAAGCGCGAACTGCAATTTGGAGAATGGCAGCG
CAATGACATTCTTGCAGGTATCTTCGAGCCAGCCACGATCGACATTGATCTGGCTATCTTGCTGACAAAA
GCAAGAGAACATAGCGTTGCCTTGGTAGGTCCAGCGGCGGAGGAACTCTTTGATCCGGTTCCTGAACAGG
ATCTATTTGAGGCGCTAAATGAAACCTTAACGCTATGGAACTCGCCGCCCGACTGGGCTGGCGATGAGCG
AAATGTAGTGCTTACGTTGTCCCGCATTTGGTACAGCGCAGTAACCGGCAAAATCGCGCCGAAGGATGTC
GCTGCCGACTGGGCAATGGAGCGCCTGCCGGCCCAGTATCAGCCCGTCATACTTGAAGCTAGACAGGCTT
ATCTTGGACAAGAAGAAGATCGCTTGGCCTCGCGCGCAGATCAGTTGGAAGAATTTGTCCACTACGTGAA
AGGCGAGATCACCAAGGTAGTCGGCAAATAATGTCTAGCTAGAAATTCGTTCAAGCCGACGCCGCTTCGC
GGCGCGGCTTAACTCAAGCGTTAGATGCACTAAGCACATAATTGCTCACAGCCAAACTATCAGGTCAAGT
CTGCTTTTATTATTTTTAAGCGTGCATAATAAGCCCTACACAAATTGGGAGATATATCATGCATGACCAA
AATCCCTTAACGTGAGTTTTCGTTCCACTGAGCGTCAGACCCCGTAGAAAAGATCAAAGGATCTTCTTGA
GATCCTTTTTTTCTGCGCGTAATCTGCTGCTTGCAAACAAAAAAACCACCGCTACCAGCGGTGGTTTGTT
TGCCGGATCAAGAGCTACCAACTCTTTTTCCGAAGGTAACTGGCTTCAGCAGAGCGCAGATACCAAATAC
TGTCCTTCTAGTGTAGCCGTAGTTAGGCCACCACTTCAAGAACTCTGTAGCACCGCCTACATACCTCGCT
CTGCTAATCCTGTTACCAGTGGCTGCTGCCAGTGGCGATAAGTCGTGTCTTACCGGGTTGGACTCAAGAC
GATAGTTACCGGATAAGGCGCAGCGGTCGGGCTGAACGGGGGGTTCGTGCACACAGCCCAGCTTGGAGCG
AACGACCTACACCGAACTGAGATACCTACAGCGTGAGCTATGAGAAAGCGCCACGCTTCCCGAAGGGAGA
AAGGCGGACAGGTATCCGGTAAGCGGCAGGGTCGGAACAGGAGAGCGCACGAGGGAGCTTCCAGGGGGAA
ACGCCTGGTATCTTTATAGTCCTGTCGGGTTTCGCCACCTCTGACTTGAGCGTCGATTTTTGTGATGCTC
GTCAGGGGGGCGGAGCCTATGGAAAAACGCCAGCAACGCGGCCTTTTTACGGTTCCTGGCCTTTTGCTGG
CCTTTTGCTCACATGTTCTTTCCTGCGTTATCCCCTGATTCTGTGGATAACCGTATTACCGCCTTTGAGT
GAGCTGATACCGCTCGCCGCAGCCGAACGACCGAGCGCAGCGAGTCAGTGAGCGAGGAAGCGGAAGAGCG
CCTGATGCGGTATTTTCTCCTTACGCATCTGTGCGGTATTTCACACCGCATATGGTGCACTCTCAGTACA
ATCTGCTCTGATGCCGCATAGTTAAGCCAGTATACACTCCGCTATCGCTACGTGACTGGGTCATGGCTGC
GCCCCGACACCCGCCAACACCCGCTGACGCGCCCTGACGGGCTTGTCTGCTCCCGGCATCCGCTTACAGA
CAAGCTGTGACCGTCTCCGGGAGCTGCATGTGTCAGAGGTTTTCACCGTCATCACCGAAACGCGCGAGGC
AGGGTGCCTTGATGTGGGCGCCGGCGGTCGAGTGGCGACGGCGCGGCTTGTCCGCGCCCTGGTAGATTGC
CTGGCCGTAGGCCAGCCATTTTTGAGCGGCCAGCGGCCGCGATAGGCCGACGCGAAGCGGCGGGGCGTAG
GGAGCGCAGCGACCGAAGGGTAGGCGCTTTTTGCAGCTCTTCGGCTGTGCGCTGGCCAGACAGTTATGCA
CAGGCCAGGCGGGTTTTAAGAGTTTTAATAAGTTTTAAAGAGTTTTAGGCGGAAAAATCGCCTTTTTTCT
CTTTTATATCAGTCACTTACATGTGTGACCGGTTCCCAATGTACGGCTTTGGGTTCCCAATGTACGGGTT
CCGGTTCCCAATGTACGGCTTTGGGTTCCCAATGTACGTGCTATCCACAGGAAAGAGACCTTTTCGACCT
TTTTCCCCTGCTAGGGCAATTTGCCCTAGCATCTGCTCCGTACATTAGGAACCGGCGGATGCTTCGCCCT
CGATCAGGTTGCGGTAGCGCATGACTAGGATCGGGCCAGCCTGCCCCGCCTCCTCCTTCAAATCGTACTC
CGGCAGGTCATTTGACCCGATCAGCTTGCGCACGGTGAAACAGAACTTCTTGAACTCTCCGGCGCTGCCA
CTGCGTTCGTAGATCGTCTTGAACAACCATCTGGCTTCTGCCTTGCCTGCGGCGCGGCGTGCCAGGCGGT
AGAGAAAACGGCCGATGCCGGGATCGATCAAAAAGTAATCGGGGTGAACCGTCAGCACGTCCGGGTTCTT
GCCTTCTGTGATCTCGCGGTACATCCAATCAGCTAGCTCGATCTCGATGTACTCCGGCCGCCCGGTTTCG
CTCTTTACGATCTTGTAGCGGCTAATCAAGGCTTCACCCTCGGATACCGTCACCAGGCGGCCGTTCTTGG
CCTTCTTCGTACGCTGCATGGCAACGTGCGTGGTGTTTAACCGAATGCAGGTTTCTACCAGGTCGTCTTT
CTGCTTTCCGCCATCGGCTCGCCGGCAGAACTTGAGTACGTCCGCAACGTGTGGACGGAACACGCGGCCG
GGCTTGTCTCCCTTCCCTTCCCGGTATCGGTTCATGGATTCGGTTAGATGGGAAACCGCCATCAGTACCA
GGTCGTAATCCCACACACTGGCCATGCCGGCCGGCCCTGCGGAAACCTCTACGTGCCCGTCTGGAAGCTC
GTAGCGGATCACCTCGCCAGCTCGTCGGTCACGCTTCGACAGACGGAAAACGGCCACGTCCATGATGCTG
CGACTATCGCGGGTGCCCACGTCATAGAGCATCGGAACGAAAAAATCTGGTTGCTCGTCGCCCTTGGGCG
GCTTCCTAATCGACGGCGCACCGGCTGCCGGCGGTTGCCGGGATTCTTTGCGGATTCGATCAGCGGCCGC
TTGCCACGATTCACCGGGGCGTGCTTCTGCCTCGATGCGTTGCCGCTGGGCGGCCTGCGCGGCCTTCAAC
TTCTCCACCAGGTCATCACCCAGCGCCGCGCCGATTTGTACCGGGCCGGATGGTTTGCGACCGCTCACGC
CGATTCCTCGGGCTTGGGGGTTCCAGTGCCATTGCAGGGCCGGCAGACAACCCAGCCGCTTACGCCTGGC
CAACCGCCCGTTCCTCCACACATGGGGCATTCCACGGCGTCGGTGCCTGGTTGTTCTTGATTTTCCATGC
CGCCTCCTTTAGCCGCTAAAATTCATCTACTCATTTATTCATTTGCTCATTTACTCTGGTAGCTGCGCGA
TGTATTCAGATAGCAGCTCGGTAATGGTCTTGCCTTGGCGTACCGCGTACATCTTCAGCTTGGTGTGATC
CTCCGCCGGCAACTGAAAGTTGACCCGCTTCATGGCTGGCGTGTCTGCCAGGCTGGCCAACGTTGCAGCC
TTGCTGCTGCGTGCGCTCGGACGGCCGGCACTTAGCGTGTTTGTGCTTTTGCTCATTTTCTCTTTACCTC
ATTAACTCAAATGAGTTTTGATTTAATTTCAGCGGCCAGCGCCTGGACCTCGCGGGCAGCGTCGCCCTCG
GGTTCTGATTCAAGAACGGTTGTGCCGGCGGCGGCAGTGCCTGGGTAGCTCACGCGCTGCGTGATACGGG
ACTCAAGAATGGGCAGCTCGTACCCGGCCAGCGCCTCGGCAACCTCACCGCCGATGCGCGTGCCTTTGAT
CGCCCGCGACACGACAAAGGCCGCTTGTAGCCTTCCATCCGTGACCTCAATGCGCTGCTTAACCAGCTCC
ACCAGGTCGGCGGTGGCCCATATGTCGTAAGGGCTTGGCTGCACCGGAATCAGCACGAAGTCGGCTGCCT
TGATCGCGGACACAGCCAAGTCCGCCGCCTGGGGCGCTCCGTCGATCACTACGAAGTCGCGCCGGCCGAT
GGCCTTCACGTCGCGGTCAATCGTCGGGCGGTCGATGCCGACAACGGTTAGCGGTTGATCTTCCCGCACG
GCCGCCCAATCGCGGGCACTGCCCTGGGGATCGGAATCGACTAACAGAACATCGGCCCCGGCGAGTTGCA
GGGCGCGGGCTAGATGGGTTGCGATGGTCGTCTTGCCTGACCCGCCTTTCTGGTTAAGTACAGCGATAAC
CTTCATGCGTTCCCCTTGCGTATTTGTTTATTTACTCATCGCATCATATACGCAGCGACCGCATGACGCA
AGCTGTTTTACTCAAATACACATCACCTTTTTAGACGGCGGCGCTCGGTTTCTTCAGCGGCCAAGCTGGC
CGGCCAGGCCGCCAGCTTGGCATCAGACAAACCGGCCAGGATTTCATGCAGCCGCACGGTTGAGACGTGC
GCGGGCGGCTCGAACACGTACCCGGCCGCGATCATCTCCGCCTCGATCTCTTCGGTAATGAAAAACGGTT
CGTCCTGGCCGTCCTGGTGCGGTTTCATGCTTGTTCCTCTTGGCGTTCATTCTCGGCGGCCGCCAGGGCG
TCGGCCTCGGTCAATGCGTCCTCACGGAAGGCACCGCGCCGCCTGGCCTCGGTGGGCGTCACTTCCTCGC
TGCGCTCAAGTGCGCGGTACAGGGTCGAGCGATGCACGCCAAGCAGTGCAGCCGCCTCTTTCACGGTGCG
GCCTTCCTGGTCGATCAGCTCGCGGGCGTGCGCGATCTGTGCCGGGGTGAGGGTAGGGCGGGGGCCAAAC
TTCACGCCTCGGGCCTTGGCGGCCTCGCGCCCGCTCCGGGTGCGGTCGATGATTAGGGAACGCTCGAACT
CGGCAATGCCGGCGAACACGGTCAACACCATGCGGCCGGCCGGCGTGGTGGTGTCGGCCCACGGCTCTGC
CAGGCTACGCAGGCCCGCGCCGGCCTCCTGGATGCGCTCGGCAATGTCCAGTAGGTCGCGGGTGCTGCGG
GCCAGGCGGTCTAGCCTGGTCACTGTCACAACGTCGCCAGGGCGTAGGTGGTCAAGCATCCTGGCCAGCT
CCGGGCGGTCGCGCCTGGTGCCGGTGATCTTCTCGGAAAACAGCTTGGTGCAGCCGGCCGCGTGCAGTTC
GGCCCGTTGGTTGGTCAAGTCCTGGTCGTCGGTGCTGACGCGGGCATAGCCCAGCAGGCCAGCGGCGGCG
CTCTTGTTCATGGCGTAATGTCTCCGGTTCTAGTCGCAAGTATTCTACTTTATGCGACTAAAACACGCGA
CAAGAAAACGCCAGGAAAAGGGCAGGGCGGCAGCCTGTCGCGTAACTTAGGACTTGTGCGACATGTCGTT
TTCAGAAGACGGCTGCACTGAACGTCAGAAGCCGACTGCACTATAGCAGCGGAGGGGTTGGATCAAAGTA
CTTTGATCCCGAGGGGAACCCTGTGGTTGGCATGCACATACAAATGGACGAACGGATAAACCT
