>Addgene plasmid #68639 | pMpGWB311 | addgene partial sequence | sequence record 129492 | NOSterm-R 5'-attgccaaatgtttgaacga-3'
TCGTCATCCTTGTAGTCGATGTCATGATCTTTATAATCACCGTCATGGTCTTTGTAGTCGCTGTTATCAA
CCACTTTGTACAAGAAAGCTGAACGAGAAACGTAAAATGATATAAATATCAATATATTAAATTAGATTTT
GCATAAAAAACAGACTACATAATACTGTAAAACACAACATATCCAGTCACTATGGTCGACCTGCAGACTG
GCTGTGTATAAGGGAGCCTGACATTTATATTCCCCAGAACATCAGGTTAATGGCGTTTTTGATGTCATTT
TCGCGGTGGCTGAGATCAGCCACTTCTTCCCCGATAACGGAGACCGGCACACTGGCCATATCGGTGGTCA
TCATGCGCCAGCTTTCATCCCCGATATGCACCACCGGGTAAAGTTCACGGGAGACTTTATCTGACAGCAG
ACGTGCACTGGCCAGGGGGATCACCATCCGTCGCCCGGGCGTGTCAATAATATCACTCTGTACATCCACA
AACAGACGATAACGGCTCTCTCTTTTATAGGTGTAAACCTTAAACTGCATTTCACCAGCCCCTGTTCTCG
TCAGCAAAAGAGCCGTTCATTTCAATAAACCGGGCGACCTCAGCCATCCCTTCCTGATTTTCCGCTTTCC
AGCGTTCGGC
