>Addgene plasmid #68639 | pMpGWB311 | addgene partial sequence | sequence record 135304 | GW-5 5'-AATCTCGCCGGATCCTAACT-3'
AAGCCTGGGGTGCCTAATGCGGCCCCTCGAGGGGCCGCCATAGTGACTGGATATGTTGTGTTTTACAGTA
TTATGTAGTCTGTTTTTTATGCAAAATCTAATTTAATATATTGATATTTATATCATTTTACGTTTCTCGT
TCAGCTTTTTTGTACAAACTTGTTGATAACTCTAGAGTCCCCCGTGTTCTCTCC
